# Supplementary material for: Proximity labeling and orthogonal nanobody pulldown (ID-oPD) approaches to map the spinophilin interactome uncover a putative role for spinophilin in protein homeostasis
Source: bioRxiv preprint, doi:10.1101/2025.01.23.634546, version 1 (2025-01-23)
Supplement: Genbank Files [file 634546_file23.zip › Claeboe_Y3S_1_GFP-UID_pLann.gbk]

LOCUS       GFP-UID                 5868 bp    DNA     circular SYN 25-APR-2024
DEFINITION  .
ACCESSION   .
VERSION     .
KEYWORDS    .
SOURCE      .
  ORGANISM  .
            .
COMMENT     Annotated with pLannotate v1.2.2
FEATURES             Location/Qualifiers
     CDS             complement(1600..2316)
                     /note="pLannotate"
                     /label="EGFP"
                     /database="fpbase"
                     /identity="100.0"
                     /match_length="100.0"
                     /fragment="False"
                     /other="CDS"
     polyA_signal    complement(join(5741..5868,1..349))
                     /note="pLannotate"
                     /label="hGH poly(A) signal"
                     /database="snapgene"
                     /identity="100.0"
                     /match_length="100.0"
                     /fragment="False"
                     /other="polyA_signal"
     promoter        complement(2342..2789)
                     /note="pLannotate"
                     /label="hSyn promoter"
                     /database="snapgene"
                     /identity="100.0"
                     /match_length="100.0"
                     /fragment="False"
                     /other="promoter"
     repeat_region   complement(5561..5701)
                     /note="pLannotate"
                     /label="AAV2 ITR"
                     /database="snapgene"
                     /identity="100.0"
                     /match_length="100.0"
                     /fragment="False"
                     /other="repeat_region"
     promoter        complement(4645..4749)
                     /note="pLannotate"
                     /label="AmpR promoter"
                     /database="snapgene"
                     /identity="100.0"
                     /match_length="100.0"
                     /fragment="False"
                     /other="promoter"
     CDS             complement(3784..4644)
                     /note="pLannotate"
                     /label="AmpR"
                     /database="snapgene"
                     /identity="99.8"
                     /match_length="100.0"
                     /fragment="False"
                     /other="CDS"
     rep_origin      complement(3025..3613)
                     /note="pLannotate"
                     /label="ori"
                     /database="snapgene"
                     /identity="99.8"
                     /match_length="100.0"
                     /fragment="False"
                     /other="rep_origin"
     misc_feature    complement(381..969)
                     /note="pLannotate"
                     /label="WPRE"
                     /database="snapgene"
                     /identity="99.8"
                     /match_length="100.0"
                     /fragment="False"
                     /other="misc_feature"
     rep_origin      complement(5031..5486)
                     /note="pLannotate"
                     /label="f1 ori"
                     /database="snapgene"
                     /identity="98.9"
                     /match_length="100.0"
                     /fragment="False"
                     /other="rep_origin"
     CDS             complement(1087..1596)
                     /note="pLannotate"
                     /label="BioID2 (fragment)"
                     /database="snapgene"
                     /identity="99.4"
                     /match_length="73.0"
                     /fragment="True"
                     /other="CDS"
     misc_feature    5505..5556
                     /note="pLannotate"
                     /label="bom (fragment)"
                     /database="snapgene"
                     /identity="100.0"
                     /match_length="36.9"
                     /fragment="True"
                     /other="misc_feature"
     misc_feature    4981..5030
                     /note="pLannotate"
                     /label="bom (fragment)"
                     /database="snapgene"
                     /identity="100.0"
                     /match_length="35.5"
                     /fragment="True"
                     /other="misc_feature"
     CDS             4844..4879
                     /note="pLannotate"
                     /label="rop (fragment)"
                     /database="snapgene"
                     /identity="100.0"
                     /match_length="18.8"
                     /fragment="True"
                     /other="CDS"
     misc_feature    complement(969..993)
                     /note="pLannotate"
                     /label="MCS (fragment)"
                     /database="snapgene"
                     /identity="100.0"
                     /match_length="23.1"
                     /fragment="True"
                     /other="misc_feature"
     repeat_region   complement(2925..2952)
                     /note="pLannotate"
                     /label="AAV2 ITR (fragment)"
                     /database="snapgene"
                     /identity="100.0"
                     /match_length="19.9"
                     /fragment="True"
                     /other="repeat_region"
     repeat_region   complement(2869..2896)
                     /note="pLannotate"
                     /label="AAV2 ITR (fragment)"
                     /database="snapgene"
                     /identity="100.0"
                     /match_length="19.9"
                     /fragment="True"
                     /other="repeat_region"
ORIGIN
        1 aaaaaaacaa aaattagctg agcctggtca tgcatgcctg gaatcccaac aactcgggag
       61 gctgaggcag gagaatcgct tgaacccagg aggcggagat tgcagtgagc caagattgtg
      121 ccactgcact ccagcttggt tcccaataga ccccgcaggc cctacaggtt gtcttcccaa
      181 cttgcccctt gctccatacc acccccctcc accccataat attatagaag gacacctagt
      241 cagacaaaat gatgcaactt aattttatta ggacaaggct ggtgggcact ggagtggcaa
      301 cttccagggc caggagaggc actggggagg ggtcacaggg atgccacccg tagatctctc
      361 gagcagcgct cggtatcgat gcggggaggc ggcccaaagg gagatccgac tcgtctgagg
      421 gcgaaggcga agacgcggaa gaggccgcag agccggcagc aggccgcggg aaggaaggtc
      481 cgctggattg agggccgaag ggacgtagca gaaggacgtc ccgcgcagaa tccaggtggc
      541 aacataggcg agcagccaag gaaaggacga tgatttcccc gacaacacca cggaattgtc
      601 agtgcccaac agccgagccc ctgtccagca gcgggcaagg caggcggcga tgagttccgc
      661 cgtggcaata gggaggggga aagcgaaagt cccggaaagg agctgacagg tggtggcaat
      721 gccccaacca gtgggggttg cgtcagcaaa cacagtgcac accacgccac gttgcctgac
      781 aacgggccac aactcctcat aaagagacag caaccaggat ttatacaagg aggagaaaat
      841 gaaagccata cgggaagcaa tagcatgata caaaggcatt aaagcagcgt atccacatag
      901 cgtaaaagga gcaacatagt taagaatacc agtcaatctt tcacaaattt tgtaatccag
      961 aggttgatta tcgataagct tgatatcgaa ttcttagcgg tttaaactta agcttggtac
     1021 cgagctcgga tccactagtc cagtgtggtg gaattctgca gatatccagc acagtggcgg
     1081 ccgccccttc tccttgaact tcttcaggtt ctcgctgatt ctcttcagca ccttcagcag
     1141 cacctccttt ctgtcccagt ccttgccggt gatctcgtac agggtggtgg ctctgtcctt
     1201 gatctcctcg gggatctctc tctggttcac gttgatgccg atgcccacga tcagcttgtc
     1261 cttgctcagc tcgcacagca cgccgctcac cttcttctcc tggaagtaca cgtcgttggg
     1321 ccacttcagg ctgaagggga tctcggtgat ctcctccagg gcctcgctca cgctcaggcc
     1381 cagcaccagg ggcagctgca gcaggttctc gaactccttg gggttcagca ggaagctgaa
     1441 gtacaggccg ccctcctggc tcagccactt tctgcccggg ccgcctctgc ccttggtctg
     1501 tctgtcggcc accagggcgg tgccgtagga cacgttccac tccttcagtc tctcctgggt
     1561 gctgtccacc tccttcagcc agatcaggtt cttgaagtcc ttgtacagct cgtccatgcc
     1621 gagagtgatc ccggcggcgg tcacgaactc cagcaggacc atgtgatcgc gcttctcgtt
     1681 ggggtctttg ctcagggcgg actgggtgct caggtagtgg ttgtcgggca gcagcacggg
     1741 gccgtcgccg atgggggtgt tctgctggta gtggtcggcg agctgcacgc tgccgtcctc
     1801 gatgttgtgg cggatcttga agttcacctt gatgccgttc ttctgcttgt cggccatgat
     1861 atagacgttg tggctgttgt agttgtactc cagcttgtgc cccaggatgt tgccgtcctc
     1921 cttgaagtcg atgcccttca gctcgatgcg gttcaccagg gtgtcgccct cgaacttcac
     1981 ctcggcgcgg gtcttgtagt tgccgtcgtc cttgaagaag atggtgcgct cctggacgta
     2041 gccttcgggc atggcggact tgaagaagtc gtgctgcttc atgtggtcgg ggtagcggct
     2101 gaagcactgc acgccgtagg tcagggtggt cacgagggtg ggccagggca cgggcagctt
     2161 gccggtggtg cagatgaact tcagggtcag cttgccgtag gtggcatcgc cctcgccctc
     2221 gccggacacg ctgaacttgt ggccgtttac gtcgccgtcc agctcgacca ggatgggcac
     2281 caccccggtg aacagctcct cgcccttgct caccatggtg gcggatccgg taccttctcg
     2341 actgcgctct caggcacgac acgactcctc cgctgcccac cgcagactga ggcagcgctg
     2401 agtcgccggc gccgcagcgc agatggtcgc gcccgtgccc ccctatctcg cgcctcgcgt
     2461 ggtgcggtcc ggctgggccg gcggcggcgc ggacgcgacc aaggtggccg ggaaggggag
     2521 tttgcggggg accggcgagt gacgtcagcg cgccttcagt gctgaggcgg cggtggcgcg
     2581 cgccgccagg cgggggcgaa ggcactgtcc gcggtgctga agctggcagt gcgcacgcgc
     2641 ctcgccgcat cctgtttccc ctccccctct ctgatagggg atgcgcaatt tggggaatgg
     2701 gggttgggtg cttgtccagt gggtcggggt cggtcgtcag gtaggcaccc ccaccccgcc
     2761 tcatcctggt cctaaaaccc acttgcactc atacgcaggg ccctctgcag tctagacaca
     2821 cgcgtgcggc cgcaggaacc cctagtgatg gagttggcca ctccctctct gcgcgctcgc
     2881 tcgctcactg aggccgggcg accaaaggtc gcccgacgcc cgggcggcct cagtgagcga
     2941 gcgagcgcgc agctgcctgc aggacatgtg agcaaaaggc cagcaaaagg ccaggaaccg
     3001 taaaaaggcc gcgttgctgg cgtttttcca taggctccgc ccccctgacg agcatcacaa
     3061 aaatcgacgc tcaagtcaga ggtggcgaaa cccgacagga ctataaagat accaggcgtt
     3121 tccccctgga agctccctcg tgcgctctcc tgttccgacc ctgccgctta ccggatacct
     3181 gtccgccttt ctcccttcgg gaagcgtggc gctttctcat agctcacgct gtaggtatct
     3241 cagttcggtg taggtcgttc gctccaagct gggctgtgtg cacgaacccc ccgttcagcc
     3301 cgaccgctgc gccttatccg gtaactatcg tcttgagtcc aacccggtaa gacacgactt
     3361 atcgccactg gcagcagcca ctggtaacag gattagcaga gcgaggtatg taggcggtgc
     3421 tacagagttc ttgaagtggt ggcctaacta cggctacact agaagaacag tatttggtat
     3481 ctgcgctctg ctgaagccag ttaccttcgg aaaaagagtt ggtagctctt gatccggcaa
     3541 acaaaccacc gctggtagcg gtggtttttt tgtttgcaag cagcagatta cgcgcagaaa
     3601 aaaaggatct caagaagatc ctttgatctt ttctacgggg tctgacgctc agtggaacga
     3661 aaactcacgt taagggattt tggtcatgag attatcaaaa aggatcttca cctagatcct
     3721 tttaaattaa aaatgaagtt ttaaatcaat ctaaagtata tatgagtaaa cttggtctga
     3781 cagttaccaa tgcttaatca gtgaggcacc tatctcagcg atctgtctat ttcgttcatc
     3841 catagttgcc tgactccccg tcgtgtagat aactacgata cgggagggct taccatctgg
     3901 ccccagtgct gcaatgatac cgcgagaccc acgctcaccg gctccagatt tatcagcaat
     3961 aaaccagcca gccggaaggg ccgagcgcag aagtggtcct gcaactttat ccgcctccat
     4021 ccagtctatt aattgttgcc gggaagctag agtaagtagt tcgccagtta atagtttgcg
     4081 caacgttgtt gccattgcta caggcatcgt ggtgtcacgc tcgtcgtttg gtatggcttc
     4141 attcagctcc ggttcccaac gatcaaggcg agttacatga tcccccatgt tgtgcaaaaa
     4201 agcggttagc tccttcggtc ctccgatcgt tgtcagaagt aagttggccg cagtgttatc
     4261 actcatggtt atggcagcac tgcataattc tcttactgtc atgccatccg taagatgctt
     4321 ttctgtgact ggtgagtact caaccaagtc attctgagaa tagtgtatgc ggcgaccgag
     4381 ttgctcttgc ccggcgtcaa tacgggataa taccgcgcca catagcagaa ctttaaaagt
     4441 gctcatcatt ggaaaacgtt cttcggggcg aaaactctca aggatcttac cgctgttgag
     4501 atccagttcg atgtaaccca ctcgtgcacc caactgatct tcagcatctt ttactttcac
     4561 cagcgtttct gggtgagcaa aaacaggaag gcaaaatgcc gcaaaaaagg gaataagggc
     4621 gacacggaaa tgttgaatac tcatactctt cctttttcaa tattattgaa gcatttatca
     4681 gggttattgt ctcatgagcg gatacatatt tgaatgtatt tagaaaaata aacaaatagg
     4741 ggttccgcgc acatttcccc gaaaagtgcc acctgacgtc taagaaacca ttattatcat
     4801 gacattaacc tataaaaata ggcgtatcac gaggcccttt cgtctcgcgc gtttcggtga
     4861 tgacggtgaa aacctctgac acatgcagct cccggagacg gtcacagctt gtctgtaagc
     4921 ggatgccggg agcagacaag cccgtcaggg cgcgtcagcg ggtgttggcg ggtgtcgggg
     4981 ctggcttaac tatgcggcat cagagcagat tgtactgaga gtgcaccata aaattgtaaa
     5041 cgttaatatt ttgttaaaat tcgcgttaaa tttttgttaa atcagctcat tttttaacca
     5101 atagaccgaa atcggcaaaa tcccttataa atcaaaagaa tagcccgaga tagagtnnnn
     5161 nnnnnnnnnn nnnnnnnnnn nnnnnnnnnn nnnaaagaac gtggactcca acgtcaaagg
     5221 nnnnnnnnnn nnnnnnnnnn nnnnnnnnnn nnnnnnnnnn nnnnnnnnnn nnnnnnnnnn
     5281 nnnnnnnnnn nnnnnnnnnn nnnnnnnnnn nnnnnnnnnn nnnnnnnnnn nnnnnnnnnn
     5341 nnnnnnnnnn nnnnnnnnnn ngnnnnnnnn nnnnnnnnnn nnnnnnnnnn nnnnnnnnnn
     5401 nnnnnnnnan nnnnnnnnnn nnnnnnnnnn nnnnnnnnnn nnnnnnnnnn nnnnnnnnnn
     5461 nnnnnnnnnn nnnnnnnnnn nnnnnnnnnn nnnnnnnnnn nnnntatgcg gtgtgaaata
     5521 ccgcacagat gcgtaaggag aaaataccgc atcaggcgcc cctgcaggca gctgcgcgct
     5581 cgctcgctca ctgaggccgc ccgggcaaag cccgggcgtc gggcgacctt tggtcgcccg
     5641 gcctcagtga gcgagcgagc gcgcagagag ggagtggcca actccatcac taggggttcc
     5701 tgcggccgct cggtccgcac gtggttacct acaaaatcag aaggacaggg aagggagcag
     5761 tggttcacgc ctgtaatccc agcaatttgg gaggccaagg tgggtagatc acctgagatt
     5821 aggagttgga gaccagcctg gccaatatgg tgaaaccccg tctctacc
//
