# Supplementary material for: Proximity labeling and orthogonal nanobody pulldown (ID-oPD) approaches to map the spinophilin interactome uncover a putative role for spinophilin in protein homeostasis
Source: bioRxiv preprint, doi:10.1101/2025.01.23.634546, version 1 (2025-01-23)
Supplement: Genbank Files [file 634546_file23.zip › SpinoLoxp8.gbk]

LOCUS       SpinoLoxp8                 8196 bp    DNA     circular SYN 12-APR-2024
DEFINITION  .
ACCESSION   .
VERSION     .
KEYWORDS    .
SOURCE      .
  ORGANISM  .
            .
COMMENT     Annotated with pLannotate v1.2.2
FEATURES             Location/Qualifiers
     CDS             1973..4423
                     /note="pLannotate"
                     /label="PPP1R9B"
                     /database="swissprot"
                     /identity="100.0"
                     /match_length="100.0"
                     /fragment="False"
                     /other="CDS"
     rep_origin      6538..6966
                     /note="pLannotate"
                     /label="f1 ori"
                     /database="snapgene"
                     /identity="100.0"
                     /match_length="100.0"
                     /fragment="False"
                     /other="rep_origin"
     enhancer        1257..1560
                     /note="pLannotate"
                     /label="CMV enhancer"
                     /database="snapgene"
                     /identity="100.0"
                     /match_length="100.0"
                     /fragment="False"
                     /other="enhancer"
     polyA_signal    4463..4687
                     /note="pLannotate"
                     /label="bGH poly(A) signal"
                     /database="snapgene"
                     /identity="100.0"
                     /match_length="100.0"
                     /fragment="False"
                     /other="polyA_signal"
     polyA_signal    5937..6144
                     /note="pLannotate"
                     /label="bGH poly(A) signal"
                     /database="snapgene"
                     /identity="100.0"
                     /match_length="100.0"
                     /fragment="False"
                     /other="polyA_signal"
     promoter        1561..1764
                     /note="pLannotate"
                     /label="CMV promoter"
                     /database="snapgene"
                     /identity="100.0"
                     /match_length="100.0"
                     /fragment="False"
                     /other="promoter"
     intron          1817..1949
                     /note="pLannotate"
                     /label="chimeric intron"
                     /database="snapgene"
                     /identity="100.0"
                     /match_length="100.0"
                     /fragment="False"
                     /other="intron"
     promoter        7019..7123
                     /note="pLannotate"
                     /label="AmpR promoter"
                     /database="snapgene"
                     /identity="100.0"
                     /match_length="100.0"
                     /fragment="False"
                     /other="promoter"
     CDS             7124..7984
                     /note="pLannotate"
                     /label="AmpR"
                     /database="snapgene"
                     /identity="99.8"
                     /match_length="100.0"
                     /fragment="False"
                     /other="CDS"
     rep_origin      join(8155..8196,1..547)
                     /note="pLannotate"
                     /label="ori"
                     /database="snapgene"
                     /identity="99.8"
                     /match_length="100.0"
                     /fragment="False"
                     /other="rep_origin"
     misc_feature    5382..5923
                     /note="pLannotate"
                     /label="WPRE (fragment)"
                     /database="snapgene"
                     /identity="100.0"
                     /match_length="92.0"
                     /fragment="True"
                     /other="misc_feature"
     CDS             4766..5275
                     /note="pLannotate"
                     /label="BioID2 (fragment)"
                     /database="snapgene"
                     /identity="99.4"
                     /match_length="73.0"
                     /fragment="True"
                     /other="CDS"
     protein_bind    complement(4688..4721)
                     /note="pLannotate"
                     /label="loxP"
                     /database="snapgene"
                     /identity="100.0"
                     /match_length="100.0"
                     /fragment="False"
                     /other="protein_bind"
     protein_bind    complement(4424..4457)
                     /note="pLannotate"
                     /label="loxP"
                     /database="snapgene"
                     /identity="100.0"
                     /match_length="100.0"
                     /fragment="False"
                     /other="protein_bind"
     promoter        871..901
                     /note="pLannotate"
                     /label="lac promoter"
                     /database="snapgene"
                     /identity="100.0"
                     /match_length="100.0"
                     /fragment="False"
                     /other="promoter"
     protein_bind    835..856
                     /note="pLannotate"
                     /label="CAP binding site"
                     /database="snapgene"
                     /identity="100.0"
                     /match_length="100.0"
                     /fragment="False"
                     /other="protein_bind"
     protein_bind    909..925
                     /note="pLannotate"
                     /label="lac operator"
                     /database="snapgene"
                     /identity="100.0"
                     /match_length="100.0"
                     /fragment="False"
                     /other="protein_bind"
     CDS             6376..6533
                     /note="pLannotate"
                     /label="lacZα (fragment)"
                     /database="snapgene"
                     /identity="100.0"
                     /match_length="90.8"
                     /fragment="True"
                     /other="CDS"
     repeat_region   complement(986..1116)
                     /note="pLannotate"
                     /label="AAV2 ITR (fragment)"
                     /database="snapgene"
                     /identity="100.0"
                     /match_length="92.9"
                     /fragment="True"
                     /other="repeat_region"
     repeat_region   6232..6362
                     /note="pLannotate"
                     /label="AAV2 ITR (fragment)"
                     /database="snapgene"
                     /identity="100.0"
                     /match_length="92.9"
                     /fragment="True"
                     /other="repeat_region"
     CDS             730..822
                     /note="pLannotate"
                     /label="lacI (fragment)"
                     /database="snapgene"
                     /identity="100.0"
                     /match_length="8.6"
                     /fragment="True"
                     /other="CDS"
ORIGIN
        1 aaaaaaacca ccgctaccag cggtggtttg tttgccggat caagagctac caactctttt
       61 tccgaaggta actggcttca gcagagcgca gataccaaat actgttcttc tagtgtagcc
      121 gtagttaggc caccacttca agaactctgt agcaccgcct acatacctcg ctctgctaat
      181 cctgttacca gtggctgctg ccagtggcga taagtcgtgt cttaccgggt tggactcaag
      241 acgatagtta ccggataagg cgcagcggtc gggctgaacg gggggttcgt gcacacagcc
      301 cagcttggag cgaacgacct acaccgaact gagataccta cagcgtgagc tatgagaaag
      361 cgccacgctt cccgaaggga gaaaggcgga caggtatccg gtaagcggca gggtcggaac
      421 aggagagcgc acgagggagc ttccaggggg aaacgcctgg tatctttata gtcctgtcgg
      481 gtttcgccac ctctgacttg agcgtcgatt tttgtgatgc tcgtcagggg ggcggagcct
      541 atggaaaaac gccagcaacg cggccttttt acggttcctg gccttttgct ggccttttgc
      601 tcacatgttc tttcctgcgt tatcccctga ttctgtggat aaccgtatta ccgcctttga
      661 gtgagctgat accgctcgcc gcagccgaac gaccgagcgc agcgagtcag tgagcgagga
      721 agcggaagag cgcccaatac gcaaaccgcc tctccccgcg cgttggccga ttcattaatg
      781 cagctggcac gacaggtttc ccgactggaa agcgggcagt gagcgcaacg caattaatgt
      841 gagttagctc actcattagg caccccaggc tttacacttt atgcttccgg ctcgtatgtt
      901 gtgtggaatt gtgagcggat aacaatttca cacaggaaac agctatgacc atgattacgc
      961 cagatttaat taaggcctta attaggctgc gcgctcgctc gctcactgag gccgcccggg
     1021 caaagcccgg gcgtcgggcg acctttggtc gcccggcctc agtgagcgag cgagcgcgca
     1081 gagagggagt ggccaactcc atcactaggg gttccttgta gttaatgatt aacccgccat
     1141 gctacttatc tacgtagcca tgctctagga agatcggaat tcgcccttaa gctagctagt
     1201 tattaatagt aatcaattac ggggtcatta gttcatagcc catatatgga gttccgcgtt
     1261 acataactta cggtaaatgg cccgcctggc tgaccgccca acgacccccg cccattgacg
     1321 tcaataatga cgtatgttcc catagtaacg ccaataggga ctttccattg acgtcaatgg
     1381 gtggagtatt tacggtaaac tgcccacttg gcagtacatc aagtgtatca tatgccaagt
     1441 acgcccccta ttgacgtcaa tgacggtaaa tggcccgcct ggcattatgc ccagtacatg
     1501 accttatggg actttcctac ttggcagtac atctacgtat tagtcatcgc tattaccatg
     1561 gtgatgcggt tttggcagta catcaatggg cgtggatagc ggtttgactc acggggattt
     1621 ccaagtctcc accccattga cgtcaatggg agtttgtttt ggcaccaaaa tcaacgggac
     1681 tttccaaaat gtcgtaacaa ctccgcccca ttgacgcaaa tgggcggtag gcgtgtacgg
     1741 tgggaggtct atataagcag agctggttta gtgaaccgtc agatcctgca gaagttggtc
     1801 gtgaggcact gggcaggtaa gtatcaaggt tacaagacag gtttaaggag accaatagaa
     1861 actgggcttg tcgagacaga gaagactctt gcgtttctga taggcaccta ttggtcttac
     1921 tgacatccac tttgcctttc tctccacagg tgtccaggcg gccgccatgg tgatgatgaa
     1981 gacggagcca cgggggcccg ggggtcccct ccggagcgcc tccccgcacc gcagcgccta
     2041 cgaggcgggc atccaggcgc tgaagccgcc cgacgcgccc gggcccgacg aggcacccaa
     2101 gggggcccac cacaagaaat atggctccaa cgtccaccgc atcaaaagta tgttcctgca
     2161 gatgggcacg acggcggggc cctcgggcga ggcgggcggc ggcgcgggcc tggccgaggc
     2221 cccacgggcg tccgagcgcg gcgtgcgcct gtcgctgccg cgggccagca gcctgaacga
     2281 gaacgtggac cacagcgccc tgctgaagct gggcaccagc gtgtcggagc gcgtgagccg
     2341 cttcgactcc aagcccgcgc cctccgcgca gcctgcgccg ccgccgcacc cgccgtcccg
     2401 gctgcaggag acgcggaagc tgttcgaacg gagcgcccca gcggccgcag gcggcgacaa
     2461 ggaggccgcg gcgcggcggc tgctgaggca ggagcgcgcc ggcctgcagg accggaagct
     2521 ggacgtcgtg gtgcgcttca acggcagcac cgaggcgctg gacaagctgg acgctgacgc
     2581 cgtgtccccc acggtcagcc agctcagcgc cgtcttcgag aaggccgact cgaggaccgg
     2641 cctccaccgc gggcccgggc tccccagggc cgcaggggtt ccccaggtca actcgaagct
     2701 ggtcagcaag cggtcccggg tgttccagcc cccgccgccg ccgccgcccg ccccgtcggg
     2761 ggatgccccg gccgagaaag agcgatgccc cgcagggcag cagcccccgc agcaccgagt
     2821 ggcccctgcc cggccgcccc ccaagccccg ggaggtgcgc aagattaagc cggtggaggt
     2881 ggaggagagc ggggagtcgg aggccgagtc ggcgcccggg gaggtaatcc aggccgaggt
     2941 tacggtccac gcggccctgg agaatggcag caccgtggca actgcagcca gccccgcgcc
     3001 cgaggagcca aaggcccaag cggccccgga gaaggaggcg gcggcggtag cgccgccaga
     3061 gaggggggtg ggcaatggcc gggccccgga cgtggcccct gaggaggtag atgaatccaa
     3121 gaaggaggac ttctcggagg cggacttggt ggacgtgagc gcctacagtg ggctcgggga
     3181 ggactctgcg ggcagtgccc tggaggagga cgacgaagac gacgaggagg atggggagcc
     3241 cccctacgag cccgagtcgg ggtgcgtgga gatcccgggg ctgtcggagg aggaggaccc
     3301 agccccgagc cggaagatcc atttcagcac ggcgcccatc caagtgttca gcacttactc
     3361 caacgaggat tacgatcgtc gcaacgagga tgtggatccc atggcagcct ctgctgagta
     3421 cgagctggag aagcgtgtgg agaggttgga gctgttccct gtggagctgg agaaggactc
     3481 cgagggcctg ggcatcagca tcatcggcat gggcgccggg gcagacatgg gcctggagaa
     3541 gctgggtatc ttcgtcaaga ccgtgacgga gggtggtgcg gcccatcggg atggcaggat
     3601 ccaggtgaat gatctcctgg tggaggtgga tggaacaagt ctggtgggag tgacccagag
     3661 cttcgcggcg tctgtgctcc ggaacaccaa gggccgagtg cggtttatga ttggccggga
     3721 gcggccggga gagcagagcg aagtggccca gctaattcag cagactttgg aacaggagcg
     3781 atggcagcgg gagatgatgg agcagagata cgcccagtat ggggaggatg acgaggagac
     3841 gggagagtat gccactgacg aggatgagga gctgagcccc acgttcccgg gtggtgagat
     3901 ggccatcgag gtgtttgagc tagcggagaa cgaggatgca ctgtcccctg tggacatgga
     3961 gcccgagaag ctggtgcaca agttcaagga gctccagatc aagcatgcgg tcactgaggc
     4021 agagatccag cagctgaaaa gaaagctgca gagcctggag caggagaagg ggcgctggcg
     4081 ggtggagaag gcgcagttgg agcagagtgt ggaggagaac aaggagcgca tggagaaact
     4141 ggaaggctac tggggtgagg cccagagcct gtgccaggct gtggacgagc acctgcggga
     4201 gactcaggcg cagtaccagg ccctggagcg caagtacagc aaggccaagc gcctcatcaa
     4261 ggactaccag cagaaggaga tcgagttcct gaaaaaggag actgcacagc gtcgggttct
     4321 ggaggagtcg gagctggcca gaaaggagga gatggacaag ctcctggaca agatctcaga
     4381 actggaagga aacttgcaaa cactgaggaa ttccaattct actataactt cgtataatgt
     4441 atgctatacg aagttataat aactgtgcct tctagttgcc agccatctgt tgtttgcccc
     4501 tcccccgtgc cttccttgac cctggaaggt gccactccca ctgtcctttc ctaataaaat
     4561 gaggaaattg catcgcattg tctgagtagg tgtcattcta ttctgggggg tggggtgggg
     4621 caggacagca agggggagga ttgggaagac aatagcaggc atgctgggga tgcggtgggc
     4681 tctatggata acttcgtata atgtatgcta tacgaagtta tcatctcgtc tggaagaaga
     4741 actgcgtcgt cgtctgaccg aagacttcaa gaacctgatc tggctgaagg aggtggacag
     4801 cacccaggag agactgaagg agtggaacgt gtcctacggc accgccctgg tggccgacag
     4861 acagaccaag ggcagaggcg gcccgggcag aaagtggctg agccaggagg gcggcctgta
     4921 cttcagcttc ctgctgaacc ccaaggagtt cgagaacctg ctgcagctgc ccctggtgct
     4981 gggcctgagc gtgagcgagg ccctggagga gatcaccgag atccccttca gcctgaagtg
     5041 gcccaacgac gtgtacttcc aggagaagaa ggtgagcggc gtgctgtgcg agctgagcaa
     5101 ggacaagctg atcgtgggca tcggcatcaa cgtgaaccag agagagatcc ccgaggagat
     5161 caaggacaga gccaccaccc tgtacgagat caccggcaag gactgggaca gaaaggaggt
     5221 gctgctgaag gtgctgaaga gaatcagcga gaacctgaag aagttcaagg agaaggggcg
     5281 gccgccactg tgctggatat ctgcagaatt ccaccacact ggactagtgg atccgagctc
     5341 ggtaccaagc ttaagtttaa accgctaata agcttggatc caatcaacct ctggattaca
     5401 aaatttgtga aagattgact ggtattctta actatgttgc tccttttacg ctatgtggat
     5461 acgctgcttt aatgcctttg tatcatgcta ttgcttcccg tatggctttc attttctcct
     5521 ccttgtataa atcctggttg ctgtctcttt atgaggagtt gtggcccgtt gtcaggcaac
     5581 gtggcgtggt gtgcactgtg tttgctgacg caacccccac tggttggggc attgccacca
     5641 cctgtcagct cctttccggg actttcgctt tccccctccc tattgccacg gcggaactca
     5701 tcgccgcctg ccttgcccgc tgctggacag gggctcggct gttgggcact gacaattccg
     5761 tggtgttgtc ggggaaatca tcgtcctttc cttggctgct cgcctgtgtt gccacctgga
     5821 ttctgcgcgg gacgtccttc tgctacgtcc cttcggccct caatccagcg gaccttcctt
     5881 cccgcggcct gctgccggct ctgcggcctc ttccgcgtct tcgagatctg cctcgactgt
     5941 gccttctagt tgccagccat ctgttgtttg cccctccccc gtgccttcct tgaccctgga
     6001 aggtgccact cccactgtcc tttcctaata aaatgaggaa attgcatcgc attgtctgag
     6061 taggtgtcat tctattctgg ggggtggggt ggggcaggac agcaaggggg aggattggga
     6121 agacaatagc aggcatgctg gggactcgag ttaagggcga attcccgata aggatcttcc
     6181 tagagcatgg ctacgtagat aagtagcatg gcgggttaat cattaactac aaggaacccc
     6241 tagtgatgga gttggccact ccctctctgc gcgctcgctc gctcactgag gccgggcgac
     6301 caaaggtcgc ccgacgcccg ggctttgccc gggcggcctc agtgagcgag cgagcgcgca
     6361 gccttaatta acctaattca ctggccgtcg ttttacaacg tcgtgactgg gaaaaccctg
     6421 gcgttaccca acttaatcgc cttgcagcac atcccccttt cgccagctgg cgtaatagcg
     6481 aagaggcccg caccgatcgc ccttcccaac agttgcgcag cctgaatggc gaatgggnnn
     6541 nnnnnnnnnn nnnnnnnnnn nnnnnnnnnn nnnnnnnnnn nnnnnnnnnn nnnnnnnnnn
     6601 nnnnnnnnnn nnnnnnnnnn nnnnnnnnnn nnnnnnnnnn nnnnnnnnnn nnnnnnnnnn
     6661 ncnnnnnnnn nnnnnnnnnn nnnnnnnnnn nnnnnnnnnn nnnnnnnnnn nnnnnnnnnn
     6721 nnnnnnnnnn nnnnnnnnnn nnnnnnnnnn nnnannnnnn nnnnnnnnnn nnnnnnnnnn
     6781 nnnnnnnnnn nnnnnnnnnn nnncctttga cgttggagtc cacgttcttt nnnnnnnnnn
     6841 nnnnnnnnnn nnnnnnnnnn nnnnnnnacc ctatctcggt ctattctttt gatttataag
     6901 ggattttgcc gatttcggcc tattggttaa aaaatgagct gatttaacaa aaatttaacg
     6961 cgaattttaa caaaatatta acgcttacaa tttaggtggc acttttcggg gaaatgtgcg
     7021 cggaacccct atttgtttat ttttctaaat acattcaaat atgtatccgc tcatgagaca
     7081 ataaccctga taaatgcttc aataatattg aaaaaggaag agtatgagta ttcaacattt
     7141 ccgtgtcgcc cttattccct tttttgcggc attttgcctt cctgtttttg ctcacccaga
     7201 aacgctggtg aaagtaaaag atgctgaaga tcagttgggt gcacgagtgg gttacatcga
     7261 actggatctc aacagcggta agatccttga gagttttcgc cccgaagaac gttttccaat
     7321 gatgagcact tttaaagttc tgctatgtgg cgcggtatta tcccgtattg acgccgggca
     7381 agagcaactc ggtcgccgca tacactattc tcagaatgac ttggttgagt actcaccagt
     7441 cacagaaaag catcttacgg atggcatgac agtaagagaa ttatgcagtg ctgccataac
     7501 catgagtgat aacactgcgg ccaacttact tctgacaacg atcggaggac cgaaggagct
     7561 aaccgctttt ttgcacaaca tgggggatca tgtaactcgc cttgatcgtt gggaaccgga
     7621 gctgaatgaa gccataccaa acgacgagcg tgacaccacg atgcctgtag caatggcaac
     7681 aacgttgcgc aaactattaa ctggcgaact acttactcta gcttcccggc aacaattaat
     7741 agactggatg gaggcggata aagttgcagg accacttctg cgctcggccc ttccggctgg
     7801 ctggtttatt gctgataaat ctggagccgg tgagcgtggg tctcgcggta tcattgcagc
     7861 actggggcca gatggtaagc cctcccgtat cgtagttatc tacacgacgg ggagtcaggc
     7921 aactatggat gaacgaaata gacagatcgc tgagataggt gcctcactga ttaagcattg
     7981 gtaactgtca gaccaagttt actcatatat actttagatt gatttaaaac ttcattttta
     8041 atttaaaagg atctaggtga agatcctttt tgataatctc atgaccaaaa tcccttaacg
     8101 tgagttttcg ttccactgag cgtcagaccc cgtagaaaag atcaaaggat cttcttgaga
     8161 tccttttttt ctgcgcgtaa tctgctgctt gcaaac
//
